Addgene plasmid #98109: CMYA5T2/pDEST15
Purpose: Express CMYA5 (aa 4039 – 4069) Leu allele (4063) with a N-terminal GST tag in bacteria
Depositing lab: Rita Shiang. Depositing organization: Virginia Commonwealth University. Publication: A schizophrenia associated CMYA5 allele displays differential binding with desmin. Hsiung A, Naya FJ, Chen X, Shiang R. J Psychiatr Res. 2019 Apr;111:8-15. doi: 10.1016/j.jpsychires.2019.01.007. Epub 2019 Jan 10. PubMed 30658136.
Backbone
  Vector backbone: pDEST15
  Backbone manufacturer: Invitrogen
  Backbone size w/o insert (bp): 7013
  Total vector size (bp): 5561
  Vector type: Bacterial Expression
Growth in bacteria
  Bacterial resistance: Ampicillin, 100 μg/mL
  Growth temperature: 37°C
  Growth strain: DH5alpha
  Copy number: Unknown
Gene/Insert
  Gene/Insert name: CMYA5 (alt names: CMYA5 T allele; CMYA5 Leu allele)
  Species: H. sapiens (human)
  Mutation: rs10043986 (NP_705838.3:p.Pro4063Leu)
  GenBank ID: NM_153610
  Entrez Gene: CMYA5 (a.k.a. C5orf10, SPRYD2, TRIM76)
  Tag / fusion protein: GST (N terminal on backbone)
  Cloning method: Gateway Cloning
  Sequencing primers: 5′ AATGTGCCTGGATGCGTTC
Terms and licenses: Academic/Nonprofit Terms; Industry Terms
How to cite: CMYA5T2/pDEST15 was a gift from Rita Shiang (Addgene plasmid # 98109 ; http://n2t.net/addgene:98109 ; RRID:Addgene_98109)
