[The description below was written by a language model from this plasmid's Addgene catalogue record and pLannotate feature annotations shown in this document.]
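Description:
CMYA5T2/pDEST15 is a bacterial expression plasmid built by Gateway recombination into Invitrogen's pDEST15 destination vector. It produces a short C-terminal fragment of human CMYA5 (cardiomyopathy-associated protein 5, also known as TRIM76 or SPRYD2) fused to an N-terminal GST tag. The insert covers amino acids 4039–4069 and carries the Leu (T) allele of the rs10043986 polymorphism, p.Pro4063Leu.

In the annotated sequence, a T7 promoter and the phage T7 gene 10 ribosome binding site drive the Schistosoma japonicum glutathione S-transferase coding sequence. This is followed by attB1, a short insert region flanked by fragments of pBluescript polylinker (presumably carried over from the entry clone), attB2 and the T7 terminator. The attB sites are the recombination scars left once the destination vector's selection cassette was replaced. This fits the final plasmid, at about 5.6 kb, being smaller than the empty 7 kb backbone. Expression therefore depends on a host that supplies T7 RNA polymerase.

The backbone is pBR322-derived, with a ColE1/pMB1-type origin, the bom region and the rop gene, which restrains copy number; the catalogue lists copy number as unknown. Selection is by ampicillin through β-lactamase. The tetracycline resistance gene appears only as fragments interrupted by the expression cassette and should not be regarded as functional. The small feature annotated as a T7 gene 10B solubility tag lies downstream of attB2 and is probably residual vector sequence rather than part of the fusion.

The construct allows purification of a GST-tagged CMYA5 peptide on glutathione resin. According to the associated study, it was used to compare binding of the schizophrenia-associated allele to desmin.
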