Features (pLannotate 1.2.2; 18 found; start..end, strand, type, name):
    480..1068    +  rep_origin     ori: high-copy-number ColE1/pMB1/pBR322/pUC origin of replication
   1254..1393    -  misc_feature   bom: basis of mobility region from pBR322
   1495..1686    -  CDS            rop: Rop protein, which maintains plasmids at low copy number; rop
   1703..2083    +  CDS            YPB1_ECOLX: Protein predicted: Swiss-Prot protein existence level 4. From Escherichia coli.
   2325..3229    -  CDS            TcR (fragment): tetracycline efflux protein; tet; confers resistance to tetracycline
   3251..3269    +  promoter       T7 promoter: promoter for bacteriophage T7 RNA polymerase
   3301..3323    +  RBS            RBS: efficient ribosome binding site from bacteriophage T7 gene 10 (Olins and Rangwala, 1989)
   3331..3984    +  CDS            GST26_SCHJA: Experimental evidence at protein level: Swiss-Prot protein existence level 1. GST isoenzymes appear to play a central role in the parasite detoxification system. Other functions are also suspected including a role in increasing the solubility of haematin in the parasite gut. From Schistosoma japonicum (Blood fluke).
   4018..4042    +  protein_bind   attB1: mutant version of attB; recombination site for the Gateway® BP reaction BP Clonase™
   4054..4073    +  misc_feature   MCS (fragment): pBluescript multiple cloning site
   4208..4237    +  misc_feature   MCS (fragment): pBluescript multiple cloning site
   4246..4270    -  protein_bind   attB2: mutant version of attB; recombination site for the Gateway® BP reaction BP Clonase™
   4291..4340    +  CDS            SET1 (fragment): solubility-enhancement tag derived from T7 phage gene 10B
   4348..4395    +  terminator     T7 terminator: transcription terminator for bacteriophage T7 RNA polymerase
   4421..4713    -  CDS            TcR (fragment): tetracycline efflux protein; tet; confers resistance to tetracycline
   4761..4789    -  promoter       tet promoter: E. coli promoter for tetracycline efflux protein gene
   4902..5006    +  promoter       AmpR promoter: bla
   5007..309     +  CDS            AmpR (across the origin): β-lactamase; bla; confers resistance to ampicillin, carbenicillin, and related antibiotics
>Addgene plasmid #98109 | CMYA5T2/pDEST15 | addgene full sequence | sequence record 191152 | Addgene NGS Result
GCAACAACGTTGCGCAAACTATTAACTGGCGAACTACTTACTCTAGCTTCCCGGCAACAATTAATAGACT
GGATGGAGGCGGATAAAGTTGCAGGACCACTTCTGCGCTCGGCCCTTCCGGCTGGCTGGTTTATTGCTGA
TAAATCTGGAGCCGGTGAGCGTGGGTCTCGCGGTATCATTGCAGCACTGGGGCCAGATGGTAAGCCCTCC
CGTATCGTAGTTATCTACACGACGGGGAGTCAGGCAACTATGGATGAACGAAATAGACAGATCGCTGAGA
TAGGTGCCTCACTGATTAAGCATTGGTAACTGTCAGACCAAGTTTACTCATATATACTTTAGATTGATTT
AAAACTTCATTTTTAATTTAAAAGGATCTAGGTGAAGATCCTTTTTGATAATCTCATGACCAAAATCCCT
TAACGTGAGTTTTCGTTCCACTGAGCGTCAGACCCCGTAGAAAAGATCAAAGGATCTTCTTGAGATCCTT
TTTTTCTGCGCGTAATCTGCTGCTTGCAAACAAAAAAACCACCGCTACCAGCGGTGGTTTGTTTGCCGGA
TCAAGAGCTACCAACTCTTTTTCCGAAGGTAACTGGCTTCAGCAGAGCGCAGATACCAAATACTGTCCTT
CTAGTGTAGCCGTAGTTAGGCCACCACTTCAAGAACTCTGTAGCACCGCCTACATACCTCGCTCTGCTAA
TCCTGTTACCAGTGGCTGCTGCCAGTGGCGATAAGTCGTGTCTTACCGGGTTGGACTCAAGACGATAGTT
ACCGGATAAGGCGCAGCGGTCGGGCTGAACGGGGGGTTCGTGCACACAGCCCAGCTTGGAGCGAACGACC
TACACCGAACTGAGATACCTACAGCGTGAGCTATGAGAAAGCGCCACGCTTCCCGAAGGGAGAAAGGCGG
ACAGGTATCCGGTAAGCGGCAGGGTCGGAACAGGAGAGCGCACGAGGGAGCTTCCAGGGGGAAACGCCTG
GTATCTTTATAGTCCTGTCGGGTTTCGCCACCTCTGACTTGAGCGTCGATTTTTGTGATGCTCGTCAGGG
GGGCGGAGCCTATGGAAAAACGCCAGCAACGCGGCCTTTTTACGGTTCCTGGCCTTTTGCTGGCCTTTTG
CTCACATGTTCTTTCCTGCGTTATCCCCTGATTCTGTGGATAACCGTATTACCGCCTTTGAGTGAGCTGA
TACCGCTCGCCGCAGCCGAACGACCGAGCGCAGCGAGTCAGTGAGCGAGGAAGCGGAAGAGCGCCTGATG
CGGTATTTTCTCCTTACGCATCTGTGCGGTATTTCACACCGCAATGGTGCACTCTCAGTACAATCTGCTC
TGATGCCGCATAGTTAAGCCAGTATACACTCCGCTATCGCTACGTGACTGGGTCATGGCTGCGCCCCGAC
ACCCGCCAACACCCGCTGACGCGCCCTGACGGGCTTGTCTGCTCCCGGCATCCGCTTACAGACAAGCTGT
GACCGTCTCCGGGAGCTGCATGTGTCAGAGGTTTTCACCGTCATCACCGAAACGCGCGAGGCAGCTGCGG
TAAAGCTCATCAGCGTGGTCGTGAAGCGATTCACAGATGTCTGCCTGTTCATCCGCGTCCAGCTCGTTGA
GTTTCTCCAGAAGCGTTAATGTCTGGCTTCTGATAAAGCGGGCCATGTTAAGGGCGGTTTTTTCCTGTTT
GGTCACTGATGCCTCCGTGTAAGGGGGATTTCTGTTCATGGGGGTAATGATACCGATGAAACGAGAGAGG
ATGCTCACGATACGGGTTACTGATGATGAACATGCCCGGTTACTGGAACGTTGTGAGGGTAAACAACTGG
CGGTATGGATGCGGCGGGACCAGAGAAAAATCACTCAGGGTCAATGCCAGCGCTTCGTTAATACAGATGT
AGGTGTTCCACAGGGTAGCCAGCAGCATCCTGCGATGCAGATCCGGAACATAATGGTGCAGGGCGCTGAC
TTCCGCGTTTCCAGACTTTACGAAACACGGAAACCGAAGACCATTCATGTTGTTGCTCAGGTCGCAGACG
TTTTGCAGCAGCAGTCGCTTCACGTTCGCTCGCGTATCGGTGATTCATTCTGCTAACCAGTAAGGCAACC
CCGCCAGCCTAGCCGGGTCCTCAACGACAGGAGCACGATCATGCGCACCCGTGGCCAGGACCCAACGCTG
CCCGAGATGCGCCGCGTGCGGCTGCTGGAGATGGCGGACGCGATGGATATGTTCTGCCAAGGGTTGGTTT
GCGCATTCACAGTTCTCCGCAAGAATTGATTGGCTCCAATTCTTGGAGTGGTGAATCCGTTAGCGAGGTG
CCGCCGGCTTCCATTCAGGTCGAGGTGGCCCGGCTCCATGCACCGCGACGCAACGCGGGGAGGCAGACAA
GGTATAGGGCGGCGCCTACAATCCATGCCAACCCGTTCCATGTGCTCGCCGAGGCGGCATAAATCGCCGT
GACGATCAGCGGTCCAATGATCGAAGTTAGGCTGGTAAGAGCCGCGAGCGATCCTTGAAGCTGTCCCTGA
TGGTCGTCATCTACCTGCCTGGACAGCATGGCCTGCAACGCGGGCATCCCGATGCCGCCGGAAGCGAGAA
GAATCATAATGGGGAAGGCCATCCAGCCTCGCGTCGCGAACGCCAGCAAGACGTAGCCCAGCGCGTCGGC
CGCCATGCCGGCGATAATGGCCTGCTTCTCGCCGAAACGTTTGGTGGCGGGACCAGTGACGAAGGCTTGA
GCGAGGGCGTGCAAGATTCCGAATACCGCAAGCGACAGGCCGATCATCGTCGCGCTCCAGCGAAAGCGGT
CCTCGCCGAAAATGACCCAGAGCGCTGCCGGCACCTGTCCTACGAGTTGCATGATAAAGAAGACAGTCAT
AAGTGCGGCGACGATAGTCATGCCCCGCGCCCACCGGAAGGAGCTGACTGGGTTGAAGGCTCTCAAGGGC
ATCGGTCGATCGACGCTCTCCCTTATGCGACTCCTGCATTAGGAAGCAGCCCAGTAGTAGGTTGAGGCCG
TTGAGCACCGCCGCCGCAAGGAATGGTGCATGCAAGGAGATGGCGCCCAACAGTCCCCCGGCCACGGGGC
CTGCCACCATACCCACGCCGAAACAAGCGCTCATGAGCCCGAAGTGGCGAGCCCGATCTTCCCCATCGGT
GATGTCGGCGATATAGGCGCCAGCAACCGCACCTGTGGCGCCGGTGATGCCGGCCACGATGCGTCCGGCG
TAGAGGATCGAGATCTCGATCCCGCGAAATTAATACGACTCACTATAGGGAGACCACAACGGTTTCCCTC
TAGAAATAATTTTGTTTAACTTTAAGAAGGAGATATACATATGTCCCCTATACTAGGTTATTGGAAAATT
AAGGGCCTTGTGCAACCCACTCGACTTCTTTTGGAATATCTTGAAGAAAAATATGAAGAGCATTTGTATG
AGCGCGATGAAGGTGATAAATGGCGAAACAAAAAGTTTGAATTGGGTTTGGAGTTTCCCAATCTTCCTTA
TTATATTGATGGTGATGTTAAATTAACACAGTCTATGGCCATCATACGTTATATAGCTGACAAGCACAAC
ATGTTGGGTGGTTGTCCAAAAGAGCGTGCAGAGATTTCAATGCTTGAAGGAGCGGTTTTGGATATTAGAT
ACGGTGTTTCGAGAATTGCATATAGTAAAGACTTTGAAACTCTCAAAGTTGATTTTCTTAGCAAGCTACC
TGAAATGCTGAAAATGTTCGAAGATCGTTTATGTCATAAAACATATTTAAATGGTGATCATGTAACCCAT
CCTGACTTCATGTTGTATGACGCTCTTGATGTTGTTTTATACATGGACCCAATGTGCCTGGATGCGTTCC
CAAAATTAGTTTGTTTTAAAAAACGTATTGAAGCTATCCCACAAATTGATAAGTACTTGAAATCCAGCAA
GTATATAGCATGGCCTTTGCAGGGCTGGCAAGCCACGTTTGGTGGTGGCGACCATCCTCCAAAATCGGAT
CTGGTTCCGCGTCCATGGTCGAATCAAACAAGTTTGTACAAAAAAGCAGGCTCTTTAAAGGAACCGGGCT
GCAGGAATTCGATTGAATTCCTTGTGCCTTACAGAATCCCCATGGTTAATGAGGGTGTCCACCCTGCCTT
TGCCCTGGAGAAACCTGGAAAATGTACTTTGCACCTGGGGATAGAGCCCCTGGATTCTGTAAGGCACAAG
GAATTCAATCAAGCTTATCGATACCGTCGACCTCGAGATATCTAGACCCAGCTTTCTTGTACAAAGTGGT
TTGATTCGACCCGGGATCCGGCTGCTAACAAAGCCCGAAAGGAAGCTGAGTTGGCTGCTGCCACCGCTGA
GCAATAACTAGCATAACCCCTTGGGGCCTCTAAACGGGTCTTGAGGGGTTTTTTGCTGAAAGGAGGAACT
ATATCCGGATATCCACAGGACGGGTGTGGTCGCCATGATCGCGTAGTCGATAGTGGCTCCAAGTAGCGAA
GCGAGCAGGACTGGGCGGCGGCCAAAGCGGTCGGACAGTGCTCCGAGAACGGGTGCGCATAGAAATTGCA
TCAACGCATATAGCGCTAGCAGCACGCCATAGTGACTGGCGATGCTGTCGGAATGGACGATATCCCGCAA
GAGGCCCGGCAGTACCGGCATAACCAAGCCTATGCCTACAGCATCCAGGGTGACGGTGCCGAGGATGACG
ATGAGCGCATTGTTAGATTTCATACACGGTGCCTGACTGCGTTAGCAATTTAACTGTGATAAACTACCGC
ATTAAAGCTTATCGATGATAAGCTGTCAAACATGAGAATTCTTGAAGACGAAAGGGCCTCGTGATACGCC
TATTTTTATAGGTTAATGTCATGATAATAATGGTTTCTTAGACGTCAGGTGGCACTTTTCGGGGAAATGT
GCGCGGAACCCCTATTTGTTTATTTTTCTAAATACATTCAAATATGTATCCGCTCATGAGACAATAACCC
TGATAAATGCTTCAATAATATTGAAAAAGGAAGAGTATGAGTATTCAACATTTCCGTGTCGCCCTTATTC
CCTTTTTTGCGGCATTTTGCCTTCCTGTTTTTGCTCACCCAGAAACGCTGGTGAAAGTAAAAGATGCTGA
AGATCAGTTGGGTGCACGAGTGGGTTACATCGAACTGGATCTCAACAGCGGTAAGATCCTTGAGAGTTTT
CGCCCCGAAGAACGTTTTCCAATGATGAGCACTTTTAAAGTTCTGCTATGTGGCGCGGTATTATCCCGTG
TTGACGCCGGGCAAGAGCAACTCGGTCGCCGCATACACTATTCTCAGAATGACTTGGTTGAGTACTCACC
AGTCACAGAAAAGCATCTTACGGATGGCATGACAGTAAGAGAATTATGCAGTGCTGCCATAACCATGAGT
GATAACACTGCGGCCAACTTACTTCTGACAACGATCGGAGGACCGAAGGAGCTAACCGCTTTTTTGCACA
ACATGGGGGATCATGTAACTCGCCTTGATCGTTGGGAACCGGAGCTGAATGAAGCCATACCAAACGACGA
GCGTGACACCACGATGCCTGCAGCAATG
